Addgene plasmid #149091: pGBW-m4046444
Purpose: Yeast Expression plasmid for SARS-CoV-2 E (envelope)
Depositing lab: Ginkgo Bioworks & Benjie Chen. Depositing organization: Ginkgo Bioworks.
Backbone
  Vector backbone: AmpR; 2u URA3
  Backbone size w/o insert (bp): 4078
  Vector type: Yeast Expression
  Selectable markers: URA3
Growth in bacteria
  Bacterial resistance: Ampicillin, 100 μg/mL
  Growth temperature: 37°C
  Growth strain: DH5alpha
  Copy number: High Copy
Gene/Insert
  Gene/Insert name: SARS-CoV-2 E (envelope) (alt names: envelope protein; E protein)
  Species: S. cerevisiae (budding yeast); Severe acute respiratory syndrome coronavirus 2
  Insert size (bp): 221
  Mutation: wt
  Entrez Gene: E (a.k.a. GU280_gp04)
  Promoter: pTEF1
  Tag / fusion protein: Cleavable thrombin;3xFLAG (C terminal on backbone)
  Cloning method: Unknown
Resource information
  A portion of this plasmid was derived from a plasmid made by: GinkgoBioworks
Depositor comments: NCBI Reference Sequence: YP_009724392.1. Created by gene synthesis with Not1 site. NGS used for QC was performed by Ginkgo and may not fully cover the entire plasmid.
How to cite: pGBW-m4046444 was a gift from Ginkgo Bioworks & Benjie Chen (Addgene plasmid # 149091 ; http://n2t.net/addgene:149091 ; RRID:Addgene_149091)
