[The description below was written by a language model from this plasmid's Addgene catalogue record and pLannotate feature annotations shown in this document.]
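Description:
pGBW-m4046444 is an episomal yeast expression plasmid for producing the SARS-CoV-2 envelope (E) protein in Saccharomyces cerevisiae. It is a shuttle vector. In E. coli it replicates from a high-copy ColE1/pUC-type origin and is selected with ampicillin through a β-lactamase gene that the annotation places downstream of a cat promoter. In yeast it is maintained by the 2μ origin, which gives multicopy episomal replication, and is selected by uracil prototrophy through URA3, a marker that can also be counterselected with 5-FOA. The annotation also finds a rop reading frame next to AmpR, although the catalogue lists the plasmid as high copy. Short phage T3Te and T7Te terminators and a tonB terminator flank the bacterial modules, presumably to insulate them from transcriptional read-through.

The expression cassette uses the constitutive yeast TEF1 promoter to drive the wild-type E coding sequence, which was made by gene synthesis and corresponds to the viral reference protein. Listing budding yeast alongside the virus as species may indicate codon adaptation, but the record does not say so. According to the catalogue, the backbone supplies a C-terminal thrombin-cleavable 3xFLAG tag. The automated annotation detects only a fragment of 3xFLAG just downstream of the E open reading frame, so the exact tag configuration should be checked against the sequence. A partial CYC1 terminator ends the transcript.

E is a small viroporin involved in virion assembly. This construct allows its tagged expression in yeast for detection, affinity purification or functional study, though the record gives no more specific application. The depositor notes that the sequencing used for quality control may not cover the entire plasmid.
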