Features (pLannotate 1.2.2; 14 found; start..end, strand, type, name):
     10..417     +  promoter       TEF1 promoter: S. cerevisiae TEF1; promoter for EF-1α
    431..655     +  CDS            E: VEMP_SARS2 - Experimental evidence at protein level: Swiss-Prot protein existence level 1. Plays a central role in virus morphogenesis and assembly. Acts as a viroporin and self-assembles in host membranes forming pentameric protein-lipid pores that allow ion transport. Also plays a role in the induction of apoptosis (By similarity). Regulates the localization of S protein at cis-Golgi, the place of virus budding (PubMed:33229438). May act by slowing down the cell secretory pathway (PubMed:33229438). May interfere with tight-junction stability by interacting with host MPP5. This would result i
    673..690     +  CDS            3xFLAG (fragment): three tandem FLAG® epitope tags, followed by an enterokinase cleavage site
    768..940     +  terminator     CYC1 terminator (fragment): S. cerevisiae CYC1; transcription terminator for CYC1
    976..1152    +  promoter       URA3 promoter (fragment): S. cerevisiae URA3
   1153..1956    +  CDS            URA3: orotidine-5'-phosphate decarboxylase, required for uracil biosynthesis; S. cerevisiae URA3; yeast auxotrophic marker, counterselectable with 5-fluoroorotic acid (5-FOA)
   2039..3021    -  rep_origin     2μ ori: yeast 2μ plasmid origin of replication
   3099..3128    +  terminator     T3Te terminator: phage T3 early transcription terminator
   3150..3737    +  rep_origin     ori: high-copy-number ColE1/pMB1/pBR322/pUC origin of replication
   3749..3776    -  terminator     T7Te terminator: phage T7 early transcription terminator
   3800..3991    -  CDS            rop: Rop protein, which maintains plasmids at low copy number; rop
   3992..4852    -  CDS            AmpR: β-lactamase; bla; confers resistance to ampicillin, carbenicillin, and related antibiotics
   4853..4955    -  promoter       cat promoter: promoter of the E. coli cat gene encoding chloramphenicol acetyltransferase
   4956..4987    -  terminator     tonB terminator: bidirectional E. coli tonB-P14 transcription terminator
>Addgene plasmid #149091 | pGBW-m4046444 | addgene full sequence | sequence record 298092 | Ginkgo NGS Result
GCGGCCGCCCCACACACCATAGCTTCAAAATGTTTCTACTCCTTTTTTACTCTTCCAGATTTTCTCGGAC
TCCGCGCATCGCCGTACCACTTCAAAACACCCAAGCACAGCATACTAAATTTCCCCTCTTTCTTCCTCTA
GGGTGTCGTTAATTACCCGTACTAAAGGTTTGGAAAAGAAAAAAGAGACCGCCTCGTTTCTTTTTCTTCG
TCGAAAAAGGCAATAAAAATTTTTATCACGTTTCTTTTTCTTGAAAATTTTTTTTTTTGATTTTTTTCTC
TTTCGATGACCTCCCATTGATATTTAAGTTAATAAACGGTCTTCAATTTCTCAAGTTTCAGTTTCATTTT
TCTTGTTCTATTACAACTTTTTTTACTTCTTGCTCATTAGAAAGAAAGCATAGCAATCTAATCTAAGTTT
TAATTACAAAATGTACTCATTCGTTTCGGAAGAGACAGGTACGTTAATAGTTAATAGCGTACTTCTTTTT
CTTGCTTTCGTGGTATTCTTGCTAGTTACACTAGCCATCCTTACTGCGCTTCGATTGTGTGCGTACTGCT
GCAATATTGTTAACGTGAGTCTTGTAAAACCTTCTTTTTACGTTTACTCTCGTGTTAAAAATCTGAATTC
TTCTAGAGTTCCTGATCTTCTGGTCCTCGTGCCGAGAGGTTCTGATTATAAAGATCATGATGGTGATTAT
AAAGATCATGATATTGATTATAAAGATGATGATGATAAATAAACAGGCCCCTTTTCCTTTGTCGATATCA
TGTAATTAGTTATGTCACGCTTACATTCACGCCCTCCTCCCACATCCGCTCTAACCGAAAAGGAAGGAGT
TAGACAACCTGAAGTCTAGGTCCCTATTTATTTTTTTTAATAGTTATGTTAGTATTAAGAACGTTATTTA
TATTTCAAATTTTTCTTTTTTTTCTGTACAAAGCGGCCGCCGAACCACTAGTGCACTGCAGTACACGGTT
TCCTTGAAATTTTTTTGATTCGGTAATCTCCGAACAGAAGGAAGAACGAAGGAAGGAGCACAGACTTAGA
TTGGTATATATACGCATATGTAGTGTTGAAGAAACATGAAATTGCCCAGTATTCTTAACCCAACTGCACA
GAACAAAAACGTGCAGGAAACGAAGATAAATCATGTCGAAAGCTACATATAAGGAACGTGCTGCTACTCA
TCCTAGTCCTGTTGCTGCCAAGCTATTTAATATCATGCACGAAAAGCAAACAAACTTGTGTGCTTCATTG
GATGTTCGTACCACCAAGGAATTACTGGAGTTAGTTGAAGCATTAGGTCCCAAAATTTGTTTACTAAAAA
CACATGTGGATATCTTGACTGATTTTTCCATGGAGGGCACAGTTAAGCCGCTAAAGGCATTATCCGCCAA
GTACAATTTTTTACTCTTCGAGGACAGAAAATTTGCTGACATTGGTAATACAGTCAAATTGCAGTACTCT
GCGGGTGTATACAGAATAGCAGAATGGGCAGACATTACGAATGCACACGGTGTGGTGGGCCCAGGTATTG
TTAGCGGTTTGAAGCAGGCGGCAGAAGAAGTAACAAAGGAACCTAGAGGCCTTTTGATGTTAGCAGAATT
GTCATGCAAGGGCTCCCTATCTACTGGAGAATATACTAAGGGTACTGTTGACATTGCGAAGAGCGACAAA
GATTTTGTTATCGGCTTTATTGCTCAAAGAGACATGGGTGGAAGAGATGAAGGTTACGATTGGTTGATTA
TGACACCCGGTGTGGGTTTAGATGACAAGGGAGATGCATTGGGTCAACAGTATAGAACCGTGGATGATGT
GGTTTCTACAGGATCTGACATTATTATTGTTGGAAGAGGACTATTTGCAAAGGGAAGGGATGCTAAGGTA
GAGGGTGAACGTTACAGAAAAGCAGGCTGGGAAGCATATTTGAGAAGATGCGGCCAGCAAAACTAAAAAA
CTGTATTATAAGTAAATGCATGTATACTAAACTCACAAATTAGAGCTTCAATTTAATTATATCAGTTATT
ACCCGAGTAACGAAGCATCTGTGCTTCATTTTGTAGAACAAAAATGCAACGCGAGAGCGCTAATTTTTCA
AACAAAGAATCTGAGCTGCATTTTTACAGAACAGAAATGCAACGCGAAAGCGCTATTTTACCAACGAAGA
ATCTGTGCTTCATTTTTGTAAAACAAAAATGCAACGCGAGAGCGCTAATTTTTCAAACAAAGAATCTGAG
CTGCATTTTTACAGAACAGAAATGCAACGCGAGAGCGCTATTTTACCAACAAAGAATCTATACTTCTTTT
TTGTTCTACAAAAATGCATCCCGAGAGCGCTATTTTTCTAACAAAGCATCTTAGATTACTTTTTTTCTCC
TTTGTGCGCTCTATAATGCAGTCTCTTGATAACTTTTTGCACTGTAGGTCCGTTAAGGTTAGAAGAAGGC
TACTTTGGTGTCTATTTTCTCTTCCATAAAAAAAGCCTGACTCCACTTCCCGCGTTTACTGATTACTAGC
GAAGCTGCGGGTGCATTTTTTCAAGATAAAGGCATCCCCGATTATATTCTATACCGATGTGGATTGCGCA
TACTTTGTGAACAGAAAGTGATAGCGTTGATGATTCTTCATTGGTCAGAAAATTATGAACGGTTTCTTCT
ATTTTGTCTCTATATACTACGTATAGGAAATGTTTACATTTTCGTATTGTTTTCGATTCACTCTATGAAT
AGTTCTTACTACAATTTTTTTGTCTAAAGAGTAATACTAGAGATAAACATAAAAAATGTAGAGGTCGAGT
TTAGATGCAAGTTCAAGGAGCGAAAGGTGGATGGGTAGGTTATATAGGGATATAGCACAGAGATATATAG
CAAAGAGATACTTTTGAGCAATGTTTGTGGAAGCGGTATTCGCAATATTTTAGTAGCTCGTTACAGTCCG
GTGCGTTTTTGGTTTTTTGAAAGTGCGTCATCAGAGCGCTTTTGGTTTTCAAAAGCGCTCTGAAGTTCCT
ATACTTTCTAGCTAGAGAATAGGAACTTCCCGAGCGGCCGCGTGTTACAAGCTTGACTCCAGCGTAACTG
GACTGCAATCAACTCACTGGCTCACCTTCACGGGTGGGCCTTTCTTCGGTAGAAAATCAAAGGATCTTCT
TGAGATCCTTTTTTTCTGCGCGTAATCTGCTGCTTGCAAACAAAAAAACCACCGCTACCAGCGGTGGTTT
GTTTGCCGGATCAAGAGCTACCAACTCTTTTTCCGAGGTAACTGGCTTCAGCAGAGCGCAGATACCAAAT
ACTGTTCTTCTAGTGTAGCCGTAGTTAGGCCACCACTTCAAGAACTCTGTAGCACCGCCTACATACCTCG
CTCTGCTAATCCTGTTACCAGTGGCTGCTGCCAGTGGCGATAAGTCGTGTCTTACCGGGTTGGACTCAAG
ACGATAGTTACCGGATAAGGCGCAGCGGTCGGGCTGAACGGGGGGTTCGTGCACACAGCCCAGCTTGGAG
CGAACGACCTACACCGAACTGAGATACCTACAGCGTGAGCTATGAGAAAGCGCCACGCTTCCCGAAGGGA
GAAAGGCGGACAGGTATCCGGTAAGCGGCAGGGTCGGAACAGGAGAGCGCACGAGGGAGCTTCCAGGGGT
AAACGCCTGGTATCTTTATAGTCCTGTCGGGTTTCGCCACCTCTGACTTGAGCATCGATTTTTGTGATGC
TCGTCAGGGGGGCGGAGCCTATGGAAAAACGCCAGCAACGCAGAAAGGCCCACCCGAAGGTGAGCCAGGT
GATTACATTTGGGCCCTCATCAGAGGTTTTCACCGTCATCACCGAAACGCGCGAGGCAGCTGCGGTAAAG
CTCATCAGCGTGGTCGTGAAGCGATTCACAGATGTCTGCCTGTTCATCCGCGTCCAGCTCGTTGAGTTTC
TCCAGAAGCGTTAATGTCTGGCTTCTGATAAAGCGGGCCATGTTAAGGGCGGTTTTTTCCTGTTTGGTCA
CTTACCAATGCTTAATCAGTGAGGCACCTATCTCAGCGATCTGTCTATTTCGTTCATCCATAGTTGCCTG
ACTCCCCGTCGTGTAGATAACTACGATGCGGGAGGGCTTACCATCTGGCCCCAGTGCTGCAATGATACCG
CGAGACCCACGCTCACCGGCTCCAGATTTATCAGCAATAAACCAGCCAGCCGGGAGGGCCGAGCGCAGAA
GTGATCCTGCAACTTTATCCGCCTCCATCCAGTCTATTAATTGTTGCCGGGAAGCTAGAGTAAGTAGTTC
GCCAGTTAATAGTTTGCGCAACGTTGTTGCCATTGCTACAGGCATCGTGGTGTCACGCTCGTCGTTTGGT
ATGGCTTCATTCAGCTCCGGTTCCCAACGATCAAGGCGAGTTACATGATCCCCCATGTTGTGCAAAAAAG
CGGTTAGCTCCTTCGGTCCTCCGATCGTTGCCAGAAGTAAGTTGGCCGCAGTGTTATCACTCATGGTTAT
GGCAGCACTGCATAATTCTCTTACTGTCATGCCATCCGTGAGATGCTTTTCTGTGACTGGTGAGTACTCA
ACCAAGTCATTCTGAGAATAGTGTATGCGGCGACCGAGTTGCTCTTGCCCGGCGTCAATACGGGATAATA
CCGCGCCACATAGCAGAACTTTAAAAGTGCTCATCATTGGAAAACGTTCTTCGGGGCGTAAACTCTCAAG
GATCTTACCGCTGTTGAGATCCAGTTCGATGTAACCCACTCGTGCACCCAACTGATCTTCAGCATCTTTT
ACTTTCACCAGCGTTTCTGGGTGAGCAAAAACAGGAAGGCAAAATGCCGCAAAAAAGGGAATAAGGGCGA
CACGGAAATGTTGAATACTCATTTTAGCTTCCTTAGCTCCTGAAAATCTCGATAACTCAAAAAATACGCC
CGGTAGTGATCTTATTTCATTATGGTGAAAGTTGGAACCTCTTACGTGCCGATCAAGTCAAAAGCCTCCG
GTCGGAGGCTTTTGACTTTCTGCTATGGAGGTCAGGTATGATTTAAATGGTCAGTTAGA
